Addgene plasmid #75020: MI-Luciferase-IRES-mCherry
Purpose: Encodes the expression of Luciferase and mCherry
Depositing lab: Xiaoping Sun. Depositing organization: University of Texas MD Anderson Cancer Center. Publication: Integrated genetic approaches identify the molecular mechanisms of Sox4 in early B-cell development: intricate roles for RAG1/2 and CK1epsilon. Mallampati S, Sun B, Lu Y, Ma H, Gong Y, Wang D, Lee JS, Lin K, Sun X. Blood. 2014 Jun 26;123(26):4064-76. doi: 10.1182/blood-2013-12-543801. Epub 2014 Apr 30. PubMed 24786772.
Backbone
  Vector backbone: MIGR1
  Backbone size w/o insert (bp): 5500
  Total vector size (bp): 7880
  Vector type: Retroviral, Luciferase
Growth in bacteria
  Bacterial resistance: Ampicillin, 100 μg/mL
  Growth temperature: 37°C
  Growth strain: NEB Stable
  Copy number: High Copy
Gene/Insert 1
  Gene/Insert name: firefly Luciferase (alt name: Luc2)
  Insert size (bp): 1653
  Cloning method: Restriction Enzyme; 5′ cloning site EcoRI (not destroyed); 3′ cloning site EcoRI (not destroyed)
  Sequencing primers: 5′ TAC ATC GTG ACC TGG GAA GCC TTG G
Gene/Insert 2
  Gene/Insert name: mCherry
  Insert size (bp): 720
  Cloning method: Restriction Enzyme; 5′ cloning site NcoI (destroyed during cloning); 3′ cloning site SalI (destroyed during cloning)
  Sequencing primers: 5′ TAC ATC GTG ACC TGG GAA GCC TTG G; 3′ CTT GGT CAC CTT CAG CTT GGC GGT C
Terms and licenses: Academic/Nonprofit Terms; Industry Terms: Not Available to Industry
How to cite: MI-Luciferase-IRES-mCherry was a gift from Xiaoping Sun (Addgene plasmid # 75020 ; http://n2t.net/addgene:75020 ; RRID:Addgene_75020)
