[The description below was written by a language model from this plasmid's Addgene catalogue record and pLannotate feature annotations shown in this document.]
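Description:
MI-Luciferase-IRES-mCherry is a gammaretroviral expression vector built on the MIGR1 backbone, in which the proviral cassette is flanked by 5′ and 3′ long terminal repeats of murine embryonic stem cell virus (MESV/MSCV type). Downstream of the 5′ LTR lie the MESV Ψ packaging signal and a truncated, start-codon-deficient MMLV gag fragment, which together promote efficient encapsidation of the vector RNA when the viral proteins are supplied in trans by a packaging system. The plasmid is propagated in E. coli through a high-copy ColE1/pUC-type origin and selected with ampicillin via the β-lactamase gene. Short fragments of lacI, lacZα, rop, bom, the tetracycline resistance gene and env in the bacterial portion appear to be non-functional remnants of earlier cloning steps.

The payload is a bicistronic unit with no annotated internal promoter, so transcription is presumably driven by the 5′ LTR. The synthetic luc2 version of firefly luciferase was inserted at an EcoRI site as the first cistron, followed by an encephalomyocarditis virus IRES that allows cap-independent translation of mCherry from the same transcript. The mCherry fragment was cloned between NcoI and SalI sites that were destroyed in the process. Transduced cells therefore express both a bioluminescent and a red fluorescent reporter, so cells can be identified or sorted by fluorescence and measured by luciferase signal. The record states the purpose only as expression of the two reporters. The sequenced record is 8,086 nt, slightly larger than the 7,880 bp total listed in the catalogue entry.
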