Features (pLannotate 1.2.2; 19 found; start..end, strand, type, name):
      1..517     +  LTR            5' LTR: 5' long terminal repeat from murine embryonic stem cell virus
    581..922     +  misc_feature   MESV Ψ: packaging signal of murine embryonic stem cell virus
    989..1405    +  CDS            gag (truncated): truncated Moloney murine leukemia virus (MMLV) gag gene lacking the start codon
   1442..3094    +  CDS            luciferase: firefly luciferase synthetic luc2 version of the luciferase gene
   3204..3666    +  misc_feature   IRES: internal ribosome entry site (IRES) of the encephalomyocarditis virus (EMCV)
   3701..4411    +  CDS            mCherry: monomeric derivative of DsRed fluorescent protein (Shaner et al., 2004) mammalian codon-optimized
   4481..4995    +  LTR            3' LTR: 3' long terminal repeat from murine embryonic stem cell virus
   5157..5173    -  protein_bind   lac operator: The lac repressor binds to the lac operator to inhibit transcription in E. coli. This inhibition can be relieved by adding lactose or isopropyl-β-D-thiogalactopyranoside (IPTG). lac repressor encoded by lacI
   5181..5211    -  promoter       lac promoter: promoter for the E. coli lac operon
   5226..5247    -  protein_bind   CAP binding site: CAP binding activates transcription in the presence of cAMP. E. coli catabolite activator protein
   5260..5352    -  CDS            lacI (fragment): lac repressor; lacI; The lac repressor binds to the lac operator to inhibit transcription in E. coli. This inhibition can be relieved by adding lactose or isopropyl-β-D-thiogalactopyranoside (IPTG).
   5535..6123    -  rep_origin     ori: high-copy-number ColE1/pMB1/pBR322/pUC origin of replication
   6294..7154    -  CDS            AmpR: β-lactamase; bla; confers resistance to ampicillin, carbenicillin, and related antibiotics
   7155..7259    -  promoter       AmpR promoter: bla
   7354..7389    +  CDS            rop (fragment): Rop protein, which maintains plasmids at low copy number; rop
   7491..7590    +  misc_feature   bom (fragment): basis of mobility region from pBR322
   7596..7745    -  CDS            lacZα (fragment): LacZα fragment of β-galactosidase; lacZ fragment
   7745..7946    -  CDS            TcR (fragment): tetracycline efflux protein; tet; confers resistance to tetracycline
   7947..8045    +  CDS            env (fragment): murine leukemia virus gPr80 envelope polyprotein precursor; env; proteolytically cleaved into gp70SU and p15TM subunits
>Addgene plasmid #75020 | MI-Luciferase-IRES-mCherry | addgene full sequence | sequence record 329028 | Addgene NGS Result
AATGAAAGACCCCACCTGTAGGTTTGGCAAGCTAGCTTAAGTAACGCCATTTTGCAAGGCATGGAAAATA
CATAACTGAGAATAGAGAAGTTCAGATCAAGGTTAGGAACAGAGAGACAGCAGAATATGGGCCAAACAGG
ATATCTGTGGTAAGCAGTTCCTGCCCCGGCTCAGGGCCAAGAACAGATGGTCCCCAGATGCGGTCCCGCC
CTCAGCAGTTTCTAGAGAACCATCAGATGTTTCCAGGGTGCCCCAAGGACCTGAAATGACCCTGTGCCTT
ATTTGAACTAACCAATCAGTTCGCTTCTCGCTTCTGTTCGCGCGCTTCTGCTCCCCGAGCTCAATAAAAG
AGCCCACAACCCCTCACTCGGCGCGCCAGTCCTCCGATAGACTGCGTCGCCCGGGTACCCGTATTCCCAA
TAAAGCCTCTTGCTGTTTGCATCCGAATCGTGGACTCGCTGATCCTTGGGAGGGTCTCCTCAGATTGATT
GACTGCCCACCTCGGGGGTCTTTCATTTGGAGGTTCCACCGAGATTTGGAGACCCCTGCCCAGGGACCAC
CGACCCCCCCGCCGGGAGGTAAGCTGGCCAGCGGTCGTTTCGTGTCTGTCTCTGTCTTTGTGCGTGTTTG
TGCCGGCATCTAATGTTTGCGCCTGCGTCTGTACTAGTTAGCTAACTAGCTCTGTATCTGGCGGACCCGT
GGTGGAACTGACGAGTTCTGAACACCCGGCCGCAACCCTGGGAGACGTCCCAGGGACTTTGGGGGCCGTT
TTTGTGGCCCGACCTGAGGAAGGGAGTCGATGTGGAATCCGACCCCGTCAGGATATGTGGTTCTGGTAGG
AGACGAGAACCTAAAACAGTTCCCGCCTCCGTCTGAATTTTTGCTTTCGGTTTGGAACCGAAGCCGCGCG
TCTTGTCTGCTGCAGCGCTGCAGCATCGTTCTGTGTTGTCTCTGTCTGACTGTGTTTCTGTATTTGTCTG
AAAATTAGGGCCAGACTGTTACCACTCCCTTAAGTTTGACCTTAGGTCACTGGAAAGATGTCGAGCGGAT
CGCTCACAACCAGTCGGTAGATGTCAAGAAGAGACGTTGGGTTACCTTCTGCTCTGCAGAATGGCCAACC
TTTAACGTCGGATGGCCGCGAGACGGCACCTTTAACCGAGACCTCATCACCCAGGTTAAGATCAAGGTCT
TTTCACCTGGCCCGCATGGACACCCAGACCAGGTCCCCTACATCGTGACCTGGGAAGCCTTGGCTTTTGA
CCCCCCTCCCTGGGTCAAGCCCTTTGTACACCCTAAGCCTCCGCCTCCTCTTCCTCCATCCGCCCCGTCT
CTCCCCCTTGAACCTCCTCGTTCGACCCCGCCTCGATCCTCCCTTTATCCAGCCCTCACTCCTTCTCTAG
GCGCCGGAATTAGATCTCTCGAGGTTAACGAATTCGCCACCATGGAAGATGCCAAAAACATTAAGAAGGG
CCCAGCGCCATTCTACCCACTCGAAGACGGGACCGCCGGCGAGCAGCTGCACAAAGCCATGAAGCGCTAC
GCCCTGGTGCCCGGCACCATCGCCTTTACCGACGCACATATCGAGGTGGACATTACCTACGCCGAGTACT
TCGAGATGAGCGTTCGGCTGGCAGAAGCTATGAAGCGCTATGGGCTGAATACAAACCATCGGATCGTGGT
GTGCAGCGAGAATAGCTTGCAGTTCTTCATGCCCGTGTTGGGTGCCCTGTTCATCGGTGTGGCTGTGGCC
CCAGCTAACGACATCTACAACGAGCGCGAGCTGCTGAACAGCATGGGCATCAGCCAGCCCACCGTCGTAT
TCGTGAGCAAGAAAGGGCTGCAAAAGATCCTCAACGTGCAAAAGAAGCTACCGATCATACAAAAGATCAT
CATCATGGATAGCAAGACCGACTACCAGGGCTTCCAAAGCATGTACACCTTCGTGACTTCCCATTTGCCA
CCCGGCTTCAACGAGTACGACTTCGTGCCCGAGAGCTTCGACCGGGACAAAACCATCGCCCTGATCATGA
ACAGTAGTGGCAGTACCGGATTGCCCAAGGGCGTAGCCCTACCGCACCGCACCGCTTGTGTCCGATTCAG
TCATGCCCGCGACCCCATCTTCGGCAACCAGATCATCCCCGACACCGCTATCCTCAGCGTGGTGCCATTT
CACCACGGCTTCGGCATGTTCACCACGCTGGGCTACTTGATCTGCGGCTTTCGGGTCGTGCTCATGTACC
GCTTCGAGGAGGAGCTATTCTTGCGCAGCTTGCAAGACTATAAGATTCAATCTGCCCTGCTGGTGCCCAC
ACTATTTAGCTTCTTCGCTAAGAGCACTCTCATCGACAAGTACGACCTAAGCAACTTGCACGAGATCGCC
AGCGGCGGGGCGCCGCTCAGCAAGGAGGTAGGTGAGGCCGTGGCCAAACGCTTCCACCTACCAGGCATCC
GCCAGGGCTACGGCCTGACAGAAACAACCAGCGCCATTCTGATCACCCCCGAAGGGGACGACAAGCCTGG
CGCAGTAGGCAAGGTGGTGCCCTTCTTCGAGGCTAAGGTGGTGGACTTGGACACCGGTAAGACACTGGGT
GTGAACCAGCGCGGCGAGCTGTGCGTCCGTGGCCCCATGATCATGAGCGGCTACGTTAACAACCCCGAGG
CTACAAACGCTCTCATCGACAAGGACGGCTGGCTGCACAGCGGCGACATCGCCTACTGGGACGAGGACGA
GCACTTCTTCATCGTGGACCGGCTGAAGAGCCTGATCAAATACAAGGGCTACCAGGTAGCCCCAGCCGAA
CTGGAGAGCATCCTGCTGCAACACCCCAACATCTTCGACGCCGGGGTCGCCGGCCTGCCCGACGACGATG
CCGGCGAGCTGCCCGCCGCAGTCGTCGTGCTGGAACACGGTAAAACCATGACCGAGAAGGAGATCGTGGA
CTATGTGGCCAGCCAGGTTACAACCGCCAAGAAGCTGCGCGGTGGTGTTGTGTTCGTGGACGAGGTGCCT
AAAGGACTGACCGGCAAGTTGGACGCCCGCAAGATCCGCGAGATTCTCATTAAGGCCAAGAAGGGCGGCA
AGATCGCCGTGTAAGAATTCCGCCCCCCCCCCCTAACGTTACTGGCCGAAGCCGCTTGGAATAAGGCCGG
TGTGCGTTTGTCTATATGTTATTTTCCACCATATTGCCGTCTTTTGGCAATGTGAGGGCCCGGAAACCTG
GCCCTGTCTTCTTGACGAGCATTCCTAGGGGTCTTTCCCCTCTCGCCAAAGGAATGCAAGGTCTGTTGAA
TGTCGTGAAGGAAGCAGTTCCTCTGGAAGCTTCTTGAAGACAAACAACGTCTGTAGCGACCCTTTGCAGG
CAGCGGAACCCCCCACCTGGCGACAGGTGCCTCTGCGGCCAAAAGCCACGTGTATAAGATACACCTGCAA
AGGCGGCACAACCCCAGTGCCACGTTGTGAGTTGGATAGTTGTGGAAAGAGTCAAATGGCTCTCCTCAAG
CGTATTCAACAAGGGGCTGAAGGATGCCCAGAAGGTACCCCATTGTATGGGATCTGATCTGGGGCCTCGG
TGCACATGCTTTACATGTGTTTAGTCGAGGTTAAAAAAACGTCTAGGCCCCCCGAACCACGGGGACGTGG
TTTTCCTTTGAAAAACACGATGATAATATGGCCACAACCATGGATCCACCGGTCGCCACCATGGTGAGCA
AGGGCGAGGAGGATAACATGGCCATCATCAAGGAGTTCATGCGCTTCAAGGTGCACATGGAGGGCTCCGT
GAACGGCCACGAGTTCGAGATCGAGGGCGAGGGCGAGGGCCGCCCCTACGAGGGCACCCAGACCGCCAAG
CTGAAGGTGACCAAGGGTGGCCCCCTGCCCTTCGCCTGGGACATCCTGTCCCCTCAGTTCATGTACGGCT
CCAAGGCCTACGTGAAGCACCCCGCCGACATCCCCGACTACTTGAAGCTGTCCTTCCCCGAGGGCTTCAA
GTGGGAGCGCGTGATGAACTTCGAGGACGGCGGCGTGGTGACCGTGACCCAGGACTCCTCCCTGCAGGAC
GGCGAGTTCATCTACAAGGTGAAGCTGCGCGGCACCAACTTCCCCTCCGACGGCCCCGTAATGCAGAAGA
AGACCATGGGCTGGGAGGCCTCCTCCGAGCGGATGTACCCCGAGGACGGCGCCCTGAAGGGCGAGATCAA
GCAGAGGCTGAAGCTGAAGGACGGCGGCCACTACGACGCTGAGGTCAAGACCACCTACAAGGCCAAGAAG
CCCGTGCAGCTGCCCGGCGCCTACAACGTCAACATCAAGTTGGACATCACCTCCCACAACGAGGACTACA
CCATCGTGGAACAGTACGAACGCGCCGAGGGCCGCCACTCCACCGGCGGCATGGACGAGCTGTACAAGTA
GCGGCCCGACCTGCAGCCAAGCTTATCGATAAAATAAAAGATTTTATTTAGTCTCCAGAAAAAGGGGGGA
ATGAAAGACCCCACCTGTAGGTTTGGCAAGCTAGCTTAAGTAACGCCATTTTGCAAGGCATGGAAAATAC
ATAACTGAGAATAGAGAAGTTCAGATCAAGGTTAGGAACAGAGAGACAGCAGAATATGGGCCAAACAGGA
TATCTGTGGTAAGCAGTTCCTGCCCCGGCTCAGGGCCAAGAACAGATGGTCCCCAGATGCGGTCCCGCCC
TCAGCAGTTTCTAGAGAACCATCAGATGTTTCCAGGGTGCCCCAAGGACCTGAAATGACCCTGTGCCTTA
TTTGAACTAACCAATCAGTTCGCTTCTCGCTTCTGTTCGCGCGCTTCTGCTCCCCGAGCTCAATAAAAGA
GCCCACAACCCCTCACTCGGCGCGCCAGTCCTCCGATAGACTGCGTCGCCCGGGTACCCGTGTATCCAAT
AAACCCTCTTGCAGTTGCATCCGACTTGTGGTCTCGCTGTTCCTTGGGAGGGTCTCCTCTGAGTGATTGA
CTACCCGTCAGCGGGGGTCTTTCATGGGTAACAGTTTCTTGAAGTTGGAGAACAACATTCTGAGGGTAGG
AGTCGAATATTAAGTAATCCTGACTCAATTAGCCACTGTTTTGAATCCACATACTCCAATACTCCTGAAA
TAGTTCATTATGGACAGCGCAGAAAGAGCTGGGGAGAATTGTGAAATTGTTATCCGCTCACAATTCCACA
CAACATACGAGCCGGAAGCATAAAGTGTAAAGCCTGGGGTGCCTAATGAGTGAGCTAACTCACATTAATT
GCGTTGCGCTCACTGCCCGCTTTCCAGTCGGGAAACCTGTCGTGCCAGCTGCATTAATGAATCGGCCAAC
GCGCGGGGAGAGGCGGTTTGCGTATTGGGCGCTCTTCCGCTTCCTCGCTCACTGACTCGCTGCGCTCGGT
CGTTCGGCTGCGGCGAGCGGTATCAGCTCACTCAAAGGCGGTAATACGGTTATCCACAGAATCAGGGGAT
AACGCAGGAAAGAACATGTGAGCAAAAGGCCAGCAAAAGGCCAGGAACCGTAAAAAGGCCGCGTTGCTGG
CGTTTTTCCATAGGCTCCGCCCCCCTGACGAGCATCACAAAAATCGACGCTCAAGTCAGAGGTGGCGAAA
CCCGACAGGACTATAAAGATACCAGGCGTTTCCCCCTGGAAGCTCCCTCGTGCGCTCTCCTGTTCCGACC
CTGCCGCTTACCGGATACCTGTCCGCCTTTCTCCCTTCGGGAAGCGTGGCGCTTTCTCATAGCTCACGCT
GTAGGTATCTCAGTTCGGTGTAGGTCGTTCGCTCCAAGCTGGGCTGTGTGCACGAACCCCCCGTTCAGCC
CGACCGCTGCGCCTTATCCGGTAACTATCGTCTTGAGTCCAACCCGGTAAGACACGACTTATCGCCACTG
GCAGCAGCCACTGGTAACAGGATTAGCAGAGCGAGGTATGTAGGCGGTGCTACAGAGTTCTTGAAGTGGT
GGCCTAACTACGGCTACACTAGAAGAACAGTATTTGGTATCTGCGCTCTGCTGAAGCCAGTTACCTTCGG
AAAAAGAGTTGGTAGCTCTTGATCCGGCAAACAAACCACCGCTGGTAGCGGTGGTTTTTTTGTTTGCAAG
CAGCAGATTACGCGCAGAAAAAAAGGATCTCAAGAAGATCCTTTGATCTTTTCTACGGGGTCTGACGCTC
AGTGGAACGAAAACTCACGTTAAGGGATTTTGGTCATGAGATTATCAAAAAGGATCTTCACCTAGATCCT
TTTAAATTAAAAATGAAGTTTTAAATCAATCTAAAGTATATATGAGTAAACTTGGTCTGACAGTTACCAA
TGCTTAATCAGTGAGGCACCTATCTCAGCGATCTGTCTATTTCGTTCATCCATAGTTGCCTGACTCCCCG
TCGTGTAGATAACTACGATACGGGAGGGCTTACCATCTGGCCCCAGTGCTGCAATGATACCGCGAGACCC
ACGCTCACCGGCTCCAGATTTATCAGCAATAAACCAGCCAGCCGGAAGGGCCGAGCGCAGAAGTGGTCCT
GCAACTTTATCCGCCTCCATCCAGTCTATTAATTGTTGCCGGGAAGCTAGAGTAAGTAGTTCGCCAGTTA
ATAGTTTGCGCAACGTTGTTGCCATTGCTACAGGCATCGTGGTGTCACGCTCGTCGTTTGGTATGGCTTC
ATTCAGCTCCGGTTCCCAACGATCAAGGCGAGTTACATGATCCCCCATGTTGTGCAAAAAAGCGGTTAGC
TCCTTCGGTCCTCCGATCGTTGTCAGAAGTAAGTTGGCCGCAGTGTTATCACTCATGGTTATGGCAGCAC
TGCATAATTCTCTTACTGTCATGCCATCCGTAAGATGCTTTTCTGTGACTGGTGAGTACTCAACCAAGTC
ATTCTGAGAATAGTGTATGCGGCGACCGAGTTGCTCTTGCCCGGCGTCAATACGGGATAATACCGCGCCA
CATAGCAGAACTTTAAAAGTGCTCATCATTGGAAAACGTTCTTCGGGGCGAAAACTCTCAAGGATCTTAC
CGCTGTTGAGATCCAGTTCGATGTAACCCACTCGTGCACCCAACTGATCTTCAGCATCTTTTACTTTCAC
CAGCGTTTCTGGGTGAGCAAAAACAGGAAGGCAAAATGCCGCAAAAAAGGGAATAAGGGCGACACGGAAA
TGTTGAATACTCATACTCTTCCTTTTTCAATATTATTGAAGCATTTATCAGGGTTATTGTCTCATGAGCG
GATACATATTTGAATGTATTTAGAAAAATAAACAAATAGGGGTTCCGCGCACATTTCCCCGAAAAGTGCC
ACCTGACGTCTAAGAAACCATTATTATCATGACATTAACCTATAAAAATAGGCGTATCACGAGGCCCTTT
CGTCTCGCGCGTTTCGGTGATGACGGTGAAAACCTCTGACACATGCAGCTCCCGGAGACGGTCACAGCTT
GTCTGTAAGCGGATGCCGGGAGCAGACAAGCCCGTCAGGGCGCGTCAGCGGGTGTTGGCGGGTGTCGGGG
CTGGCTTAACTATGCGGCATCAGAGCAGATTGTACTGAGAGTGCACCATATGCGGTGTGAAATACCGCAC
AGATGCGTAAGGAGAAAATACCGCATCAGGCGCCATTCGCCATTCAGGCTGCGCAACTGTTGGGAAGGGC
GATCGGTGCGGGCCTCTTCGCTATTACGCCAGCTGGCGAAAGGGGGATGTGCTGCAAGGCGATTAAGTTG
GGTAACGCCAGGGTTTTCCCAGTCACGACGTTGTAAAACGACGGCGCAAGGAATGGTGCATGCAAGGAGA
TGGCGCCCAACAGTCCCCCGGCCACGGGGCCTGCCACCATACCCACGCCGAAACAAGCGCTCATGAGCCC
GAAGTGGCGAGCCCGATCTTCCCCATCGGTGATGTCGGCGATATAGGCGCCAGCAACCGCACCTGTGGCG
CCGGTGATGCCGGCCACGATGCGTCCGGCGTAGAGGCGATTAGTCCAATTTGTTAAAGACAGGATATCAG
TGGTCCAGGCTCTAGTTTTGACTCAACAATATCACCAGCTGAAGCCTATAGAGTACGAGCCATAGATAAA
ATAAAAGATTTTATTTAGTCTCCAGAAAAAGGGGGG
