>Addgene plasmid #75020 | MI-Luciferase-IRES-mCherry | addgene partial sequence | sequence record 147411 | pLXSN5 5'-CCCTTGAACCTCCTCGTTCGACC-3'
AAGATGCCAAAAACATTAAGAAGGGCCCAGCGCCATTCTACCCACTCGAAGACGGGACCGCCGGCGAGCA
GCTGCACAAAGCCATGAAGCGCTACGCCCTGGTGCCCGGCACCATCGCCTTTACCGACGCACATATCGAG
GTGGACATTACCTACGCCGAGTACTTCGAGATGAGCGTTCGGCTGGCAGAAGCTATGAAGCGCTATGGGC
TGAATACAAACCATCGGATCGTGGTGTGCAGCGAGAATAGCTTGCAGTTCTTCATGCCCGTGTTGGGTGC
CCTGTTCATCGGTGTGGCTGTGGCCCCAGCTAACGACATCTACAACGAGCGCGAGCTGCTGAACAGCATG
GGCATCAGCCAGCCCACCGTCGTATTCGTGAGCAAGAAAGGGCTGCAAAAGATCCTCAACGTGCAAAAGA
AGCTACCGATCATACAAAAGATCATCATCATGGATAGCAAGACCGACTACCAGGGCTTCCAAAGCATGTA
CACCTTCGTGACTTCCCATTTGCCACCCGGCTTCAACGAGTACGACTTCGTGCCCGAGAGCTTCGACCGG
GACAAAACCATCGCCCTGATCATGAACAGTAGTGGCAGTACCGGATTGCCCAAGGGCGTAGCCCTACCGC
ACCGCACCGCTTGTGTCCGATTCAGTCATGCCCGCGACCCCATCTTCGGCAACCAGATCATCC
