>Addgene plasmid #75020 | MI-Luciferase-IRES-mCherry | addgene partial sequence | sequence record 147803 | IRES-F 5'-TGGCTCTCCTCAAGCGTATT-3'
CTGATCTGGGGCCTCGGTGCACATGCTTTACATGTGTTTAGTCGAGGTTAAAAAAACGTCTAGGCCCCCC
GAACCACGGGGACGTGGTTTTCCTTTGAAAAACACGATGATAATATGGCCACAACCATGGATCCACCGGT
CGCCACCATGGTGAGCAAGGGCGAGGAGGATAACATGGCCATCATCAAGGAGTTCATGCGCTTCAAGGTG
CACATGGAGGGCTCCGTGAACGGCCACGAGTTCGAGATCGAGGGCGAGGGCGAGGGCCGCCCCTACGAGG
GCACCCAGACCGCCAAGCTGAAGGTGACCAAGGGTGGCCCCCTGCCCTTCGCCTGGGACATCCTGTCCCC
TCAGTTCATGTACGGCTCCAAGGCCTACGTGAAGCACCCCGCCGACATCCCCGACTACTTGAAGCTGTCC
TTCCCCGAGGGCTTCAAGTGGGAGCGCGTGATGAACTTCGAGGACGGCGGCGTGGTGACCGTGACCCAGG
ACTCCTCCCTGCAGGACGGCGAGTTCATCTACAAGGTGAAGCTGCGCGGCACCAACTTCCCCTCCGACGG
CCCCGTAATGCAGAAGAAGACCATGGGCTGGGAGGCCTCCTCCGAGCGGATGTACCCCGAGGACGGCGCC
CTGAAGGGCGAGATCAAGCAGAGGCTGAAGCTGAAGGACGGCGGCCACTACGACGCTGAGGTCAAGACCA
CCTACAAGGCCAAGAAGCCCGTGCAGCTGCCCGGCGCCTACAACGTCAACATCAAGTTGGACATCACCTC
C
